Addgene plasmid #169484: pTS2379-Tier1-PhCMV-PEST
Purpose: Tier-1 vector encoding PhCMV-driven PEST tag for destabilization of proteins (PhCMV-PEST-pA).
Depositing lab: Martin Fussenegger. Depositing organization: ETH Zurich (Swiss Federal Institute of Technology). Publication: A versatile plasmid architecture for mammalian synthetic biology (VAMSyB). Haellman V, Strittmatter T, Bertschi A, Stucheli P, Fussenegger M. Metab Eng. 2021 Jul;66:41-50. doi: 10.1016/j.ymben.2021.04.003. Epub 2021 Apr 18. PubMed 33857582.
Backbone
  Vector backbone: pMM1 (pcDNA3.1-based)
  Backbone size w/o insert (bp): 4435
  Vector type: Mammalian Expression
  Selectable markers: Neomycin (select with G418)
Growth in bacteria
  Bacterial resistance: Ampicillin, 100 μg/mL
  Growth temperature: 37°C
  Growth strain: DH5alpha
  Copy number: High Copy
Gene/Insert
  Gene/Insert name: PCMV-driven PEST degradation tag (alt name: PCMV-PEST)
  Species: H. sapiens (human)
  Promoter: PhCMV
  Cloning method: Restriction Enzyme; 5′ cloning site Unknown (unknown if destroyed)
  Sequencing primers: 5′ AmpStart; 3′ BGH-rev
Terms and licenses: Academic/Nonprofit Terms; Industry Terms: Not Available to Industry
How to cite: pTS2379-Tier1-PhCMV-PEST was a gift from Martin Fussenegger (Addgene plasmid # 169484 ; http://n2t.net/addgene:169484 ; RRID:Addgene_169484)
