[The description below was written by a language model from this plasmid's Addgene catalogue record and pLannotate feature annotations shown in this document.]
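Description:
pTS2379-Tier1-PhCMV-PEST is a mammalian expression plasmid of about 5.3 kb built on pMM1, a pcDNA3.1-derived backbone. It serves as a "Tier-1" part vector in a modular plasmid architecture for mammalian synthetic biology. It is propagated in E. coli as a high-copy plasmid through a ColE1/pUC-type origin, with ampicillin selection from the β-lactamase gene and its own promoter. An f1 origin is also present, along with remnants of lac regulatory sequence (lac promoter, operator, CAP site and a lacI fragment) carried over from the backbone. For selection in mammalian cells, an SV40 enhancer/early promoter drives the neomycin phosphotransferase gene, followed by an SV40 polyadenylation signal, conferring G418 resistance. A short annotated ble fragment sits downstream of neo and appears to be a backbone remnant rather than a functional marker.

The payload is a compact expression unit of the form PhCMV-PEST-pA. The human cytomegalovirus immediate-early enhancer and promoter are followed by a T7 promoter, a roughly 120 bp coding segment and the bovine growth hormone polyadenylation signal. The annotation tool labels this segment as a fragment of destabilized EYFP, because it matches the degradation domain of that reporter, which derives from residues 422–461 of mouse ornithine decarboxylase. The catalogue entry, however, lists the insert species as human. No fluorescent protein is encoded. PEST sequences target fused proteins for rapid proteasomal turnover and so shorten their half-life. The stated purpose is protein destabilization, which suggests the plasmid is a source of a CMV-driven PEST module to be joined to a coding sequence of interest. The cloning sites used for such assembly are not recorded.
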