Features (pLannotate 1.2.2; 19 found; start..end, strand, type, name):
    190..493     +  enhancer       CMV enhancer: human cytomegalovirus immediate early enhancer
    494..697     +  promoter       CMV promoter: human cytomegalovirus (CMV) immediate early promoter
    693..726     +  LTR            5' LTR (truncated) (fragment): truncated 5' long terminal repeat (LTR) from HIV-1
    742..760     +  promoter       T7 promoter: promoter for bacteriophage T7 RNA polymerase
    800..920     +  CDS            d2EYFP (fragment): EYFP destabilized by residues 422-461 of mouse ornithine decarboxylase, giving an in vivo half-life of ~2 hours mammalian codon-optimized
    981..1205    +  polyA_signal   bGH poly(A) signal: bovine growth hormone polyadenylation signal
   1209..1230    +  promoter       SV40 promoter (fragment): SV40 enhancer and early promoter
   1251..1679    +  rep_origin     f1 ori (sequence partly withheld): f1 bacteriophage origin of replication; arrow indicates direction of (+) strand synthesis
   1693..2022    +  promoter       SV40 promoter: SV40 enhancer and early promoter
   2089..2880    +  CDS            neo: KKA2_KLEPN - Also known as kan, nptII. Experimental evidence at protein level: Swiss-Prot protein existence level 1. Resistance to kanamycin, neomycin, paromomycin, ribostamycin, butirosin and gentamicin B. From Klebsiella pneumoniae.
   2904..3062    +  CDS            ble (fragment): BLE_KLEPN - Experimental evidence at protein level: Swiss-Prot protein existence level 1. Binding protein with a strong affinity to the bleomycin family of antibiotics. Binds to CL990; an antimitotic-antibiotic compound. From Klebsiella pneumoniae.
   3057..3178    +  polyA_signal   SV40 poly(A) signal: SV40 polyadenylation signal
   3251..3267    -  protein_bind   lac operator: The lac repressor binds to the lac operator to inhibit transcription in E. coli. This inhibition can be relieved by adding lactose or isopropyl-β-D-thiogalactopyranoside (IPTG). lac repressor encoded by lacI
   3275..3305    -  promoter       lac promoter: promoter for the E. coli lac operon
   3320..3341    -  protein_bind   CAP binding site: CAP binding activates transcription in the presence of cAMP. E. coli catabolite activator protein
   3354..3446    -  CDS            lacI (fragment): lac repressor; lacI; The lac repressor binds to the lac operator to inhibit transcription in E. coli. This inhibition can be relieved by adding lactose or isopropyl-β-D-thiogalactopyranoside (IPTG).
   3629..4217    -  rep_origin     ori: high-copy-number ColE1/pMB1/pBR322/pUC origin of replication
   4388..5248    -  CDS            AmpR: β-lactamase; bla; confers resistance to ampicillin, carbenicillin, and related antibiotics
   5249..43      -  promoter       AmpR promoter (across the origin): bla
>Addgene plasmid #169484 | pTS2379-Tier1-PhCMV-PEST | addgene full sequence | sequence record 364210 | Addgene NGS Result
TATTTGAATGTATTTAGAAAAATAAACAAATAGGGGTTCCGCGCACATTTCCCCGAAAAGTGCCACCTGA
CGTCGACGGATCGGGAGATCTCCACGCGTGGTACCCTCGAGTTGACATTGATTATTGAGTAGTTATTAAT
AGTAATCAATTACGGGGTCATTAGTTCATAGCCCATATATGGAGTTCCGCGTTACATAACTTACGGTAAA
TGGCCCGCCTGGCTGACCGCCCAACGACCCCCGCCCATTGACGTCAATAATGACGTATGTTCCCATAGTA
ACGCCAATAGGGACTTTCCATTGACGTCAATGGGTGGAGTATTTACGGTAAACTGCCCACTTGGCAGTAC
ATCAAGTGTATCATATGCCAAGTACGCCCCCTATTGACGTCAATGACGGTAAATGGCCCGCCTGGCATTA
TGCCCAGTACATGACCTTATGGGACTTTCCTACTTGGCAGTACATCTACGTATTAGTCATCGCTATTACC
ATGGTGATGCGGTTTTGGCAGTACATCAATGGGCGTGGATAGCGGTTTGACTCACGGGGATTTCCAAGTC
TCCACCCCATTGACGTCAATGGGAGTTTGTTTTGGCACCAAAATCAACGGGACTTTCCAAAATGTCGTAA
CAACTCCGCCCCATTGACGCAAATGGGCGGTAGGCGTGTACGGTGGGAGGTCTATATAAGCAGAGCTCTC
TGGCTAACTAGAGAACCCACTGCTTACTGGCTTATCGAAATTAATACGACTCACTATAGGGAGACCCAAG
CTGTTCGAAGCGGAATTCACCATGACTAGTAGCCATGGCTTCCCGCCGGAGGTGGAGGAGCAGGATGATG
GCACGCTGCCCATGTCTTGTGCCCAGGAGAGCGGGATGGACCGTCACCCTGCAGCCTGTGCTTCTGCTAG
GATCAATGTGGCTAGCGGATCCACCGGTGTCTAGAAAGCTTTGAGGCCGGCCTGCAGGGATCAGCCTCGA
CTGTGCCTTCTAGTTGCCAGCCATCTGTTGTTTGCCCCTCCCCCGTGCCTTCCTTGACCCTGGAAGGTGC
CACTCCCACTGTCCTTTCCTAATAAAATGAGGAAATTGCATCGCATTGTCTGAGTAGGTGTCATTCTATT
CTGGGGGGTGGGGTGGGGCAGGACAGCAAGGGGGAGGATTGGGAAGACAATAGCAGGCATGCTGGGGATG
CGGTGGGCTCTATGGCTTCTGAGGCGGAAAGAACCAGCTGGGGCTCTAGGGGGTATCCCC
[124 nt withheld, positions 1251-1374]
C
[91 nt withheld, positions 1376-1466]
A
[49 nt withheld, positions 1468-1516]
CCTTTGACGTTGGAGTCCACGTTCTTT
[37 nt withheld, positions 1544-1580]
ACCCTATCTCGGTCTATTCTTTTGATTTATAAGGGATTTTGCCGATTTCGGCCTATTGGTTAAAAAATGA
GCTGATTTAACAAAAATTTAACGCGAATTAATTCTGTGGAATGTGTGTCAGTTAGGGTGTGGAAAGTCCC
CAGGCTCCCCAGCAGGCAGAAGTATGCAAAGCATGCATCTCAATTAGTCAGCAACCAGGTGTGGAAAGTC
CCCAGGCTCCCCAGCAGGCAGAAGTATGCAAAGCATGCATCTCAATTAGTCAGCAACCATAGTCCCGCCC
CTAACTCCGCCCATCCCGCCCCTAACTCCGCCCAGTTCCGCCCATTCTCCGCCCCATGGCTGACTAATTT
TTTTTATTTATGCAGAGGCCGAGGCCGCCTCTGCCTCTGAGCTATTCCAGAAGTAGTGAGGAGGCTTTTT
TGGAGGCCTAGGCTTTTGCAAAAAGCTCCCGGGAGCTTGTATATCCATTTTCGGATCTGATCAAGAGACA
GGATGAGGATCGTTTCGCATGATTGAACAAGATGGATTGCACGCAGGTTCTCCGGCCGCTTGGGTGGAGA
GGCTATTCGGCTATGACTGGGCACAACAGACAATCGGCTGCTCTGATGCCGCCGTGTTCCGGCTGTCAGC
GCAGGGGCGCCCGGTTCTTTTTGTCAAGACCGACCTGTCCGGTGCCCTGAATGAACTGCAGGACGAGGCA
GCGCGGCTATCGTGGCTGGCCACGACGGGCGTTCCTTGCGCAGCTGTGCTCGACGTTGTCACTGAAGCGG
GAAGGGACTGGCTGCTATTGGGCGAAGTGCCGGGGCAGGATCTCCTGTCATCTCACCTTGCTCCTGCCGA
GAAAGTATCCATCATGGCTGATGCAATGCGGCGGCTGCATACGCTTGATCCGGCTACCTGCCCATTCGAC
CACCAAGCGAAACATCGCATCGAGCGAGCACGTACTCGGATGGAAGCCGGTCTTGTCGATCAGGATGATC
TGGACGAAGAGCATCAGGGGCTCGCGCCAGCCGAACTGTTCGCCAGGCTCAAGGCGCGCATGCCCGACGG
CGAGGATCTCGTCGTGACCCATGGCGATGCCTGCTTGCCGAATATCATGGTGGAAAATGGCCGCTTTTCT
GGATTCATCGACTGTGGCCGGCTGGGTGTGGCGGACCGCTATCAGGACATAGCGTTGGCTACCCGTGATA
TTGCTGAAGAGCTTGGCGGCGAATGGGCTGACCGCTTCCTCGTGCTTTACGGTATCGCCGCTCCCGATTC
GCAGCGCATCGCCTTCTATCGCCTTCTTGACGAGTTCTTCTGAGCGGGACTCTGGGGTTCGAAATGACCG
ACCAAGCGACGCCCAACCTGCCATCACGAGATTTCGATTCCACCGCCGCCTTCTATGAAAGGTTGGGCTT
CGGAATCGTTTTCCGGGACGCCGGCTGGATGATCCTCCAGCGCGGGGATCTCATGCTGGAGTTCTTCGCC
CACCCCAACTTGTTTATTGCAGCTTATAATGGTTACAAATAAAGCAATAGCATCACAAATTTCACAAATA
AAGCATTTTTTTCACTGCATTCTAGTTGTGGTTTGTCCAAACTCATCAATGTATCTTATCATGTCTGTAT
ACCGTCGACCTCTAGCTAGAGCTTGGCGTAATCATGGTCATAGCTGTTTCCTGTGTGAAATTGTTATCCG
CTCACAATTCCACACAACATACGAGCCGGAAGCATAAAGTGTAAAGCCTGGGGTGCCTAATGAGTGAGCT
AACTCACATTAATTGCGTTGCGCTCACTGCCCGCTTTCCAGTCGGGAAACCTGTCGTGCCAGCTGCATTA
ATGAATCGGCCAACGCGCGGGGAGAGGCGGTTTGCGTATTGGGCGCTCTTCCGCTTCCTCGCTCACTGAC
TCGCTGCGCTCGGTCGTTCGGCTGCGGCGAGCGGTATCAGCTCACTCAAAGGCGGTAATACGGTTATCCA
CAGAATCAGGGGATAACGCAGGAAAGAACATGTGAGCAAAAGGCCAGCAAAAGGCCAGGAACCGTAAAAA
GGCCGCGTTGCTGGCGTTTTTCCATAGGCTCCGCCCCCCTGACGAGCATCACAAAAATCGACGCTCAAGT
CAGAGGTGGCGAAACCCGACAGGACTATAAAGATACCAGGCGTTTCCCCCTGGAAGCTCCCTCGTGCGCT
CTCCTGTTCCGACCCTGCCGCTTACCGGATACCTGTCCGCCTTTCTCCCTTCGGGAAGCGTGGCGCTTTC
TCATAGCTCACGCTGTAGGTATCTCAGTTCGGTGTAGGTCGTTCGCTCCAAGCTGGGCTGTGTGCACGAA
CCCCCCGTTCAGCCCGACCGCTGCGCCTTATCCGGTAACTATCGTCTTGAGTCCAACCCGGTAAGACACG
ACTTATCGCCACTGGCAGCAGCCACTGGTAACAGGATTAGCAGAGCGAGGTATGTAGGCGGTGCTACAGA
GTTCTTGAAGTGGTGGCCTAACTACGGCTACACTAGAAGAACAGTATTTGGTATCTGCGCTCTGCTGAAG
CCAGTTACCTTCGGAAAAAGAGTTGGTAGCTCTTGATCCGGCAAACAAACCACCGCTGGTAGCGGTGGTT
TTTTTGTTTGCAAGCAGCAGATTACGCGCAGAAAAAAAGGATCTCAAGAAGATCCTTTGATCTTTTCTAC
GGGGTCTGACGCTCAGTGGAACGAAAACTCACGTTAAGGGATTTTGGTCATGAGATTATCAAAAAGGATC
TTCACCTAGATCCTTTTAAATTAAAAATGAAGTTTTAAATCAATCTAAAGTATATATGAGTAAACTTGGT
CTGACAGTTACCAATGCTTAATCAGTGAGGCACCTATCTCAGCGATCTGTCTATTTCGTTCATCCATAGT
TGCCTGACTCCCCGTCGTGTAGATAACTACGATACGGGAGGGCTTACCATCTGGCCCCAGTGCTGCAATG
ATACCGCGAGACCCACGCTCACCGGCTCCAGATTTATCAGCAATAAACCAGCCAGCCGGAAGGGCCGAGC
GCAGAAGTGGTCCTGCAACTTTATCCGCCTCCATCCAGTCTATTAATTGTTGCCGGGAAGCTAGAGTAAG
TAGTTCGCCAGTTAATAGTTTGCGCAACGTTGTTGCCATTGCTACAGGCATCGTGGTGTCACGCTCGTCG
TTTGGTATGGCTTCATTCAGCTCCGGTTCCCAACGATCAAGGCGAGTTACATGATCCCCCATGTTGTGCA
AAAAAGCGGTTAGCTCCTTCGGTCCTCCGATCGTTGTCAGAAGTAAGTTGGCCGCAGTGTTATCACTCAT
GGTTATGGCAGCACTGCATAATTCTCTTACTGTCATGCCATCCGTAAGATGCTTTTCTGTGACTGGTGAG
TACTCAACCAAGTCATTCTGAGAATAGTGTATGCGGCGACCGAGTTGCTCTTGCCCGGCGTCAATACGGG
ATAATACCGCGCCACATAGCAGAACTTTAAAAGTGCTCATCATTGGAAAACGTTCTTCGGGGCGAAAACT
CTCAAGGATCTTACCGCTGTTGAGATCCAGTTCGATGTAACCCACTCGTGCACCCAACTGATCTTCAGCA
TCTTTTACTTTCACCAGCGTTTCTGGGTGAGCAAAAACAGGAAGGCAAAATGCCGCAAAAAAGGGAATAA
GGGCGACACGGAAATGTTGAATACTCATACTCTTCCTTTTTCAATATTATTGAAGCATTTATCAGGGTTA
TTGTCTCATGAGCGGATACA
